>Addgene plasmid #81132 | pEZ08 | addgene full sequence | sequence record 162049 | Addgene NGS Result
[100 nt withheld, positions 1-100]
C
[91 nt withheld, positions 102-192]
A
[49 nt withheld, positions 194-242]
CCTTTGACGTTGGAGTCCACGTTCTTT
[37 nt withheld, positions 270-306]
ACCCTATCTCGGTCTATTCTTTTGATTTATAAGGGATTTTGCCGATTTCGGCCTATTGGTTAAAAAATGA
GCTGATTTAACAAAAATTTAACGCGAATTTTAACAAAATATTAACGCTTACAATTTCCTGATGCGGTATT
TTCTCCTTACGCATCTGTGCGGTATTTCACACCGCATCAGGTGGCACTTTTCGGGGAAATGTGCGCGGAA
CCCCTATTTGTTTATTTTTCTAAATACATTCAAATATGTATCCGCTCATGAGACAATAACCCTGATAAAT
GCTTCAATAATATTGAAAAAGGAAGAGTATGAGTATTCAACATTTCCGTGTCGCCCTTATTCCCTTTTTT
GCGGCATTTTGCCTTCCTGTTTTTGCTCACCCAGAAACGCTGGTGAAAGTAAAAGATGCTGAAGATCAGT
TGGGTGCACGAGTGGGTTACATCGAACTGGATCTCAACAGCGGTAAGATCCTTGAGAGTTTTCGCCCCGA
AGAACGTTTTCCAATGATGAGCACTTTTAAAGTTCTGCTATGTGGCGCGGTATTATCCCGTATTGACGCC
GGGCAAGAGCAACTCGGTCGCCGCATACACTATTCTCAGAATGACTTGGTTGAGTACTCACCAGTCACAG
AAAAGCATCTTACGGATGGCATGACAGTAAGAGAATTATGCAGTGCTGCCATAACCATGAGTGATAACAC
TGCGGCCAACTTACTTCTGACAACGATCGGAGGACCGAAGGAGCTAACCGCTTTTTTGCACAACATGGGG
GATCATGTAACTCGCCTTGATCGTTGGGAACCGGAGATGAATGAAGCCATACCAAACGACGAGCGTGACA
CCACGATGCCTGTAGCAATGGCAACAACGTTGCGCAAACTATTAACTGGCGAACTACTTACTCTAGCTTC
CCGGCAACAATTAATAGACTGGATGGAGGCGGATAAAGTTGCAGGACCACTTCTGCGCTCGGCCCTTCCG
GCTGGCTGGTTTATTGCTGATAAATCTGGAGCCGGTGAGCGTGGGTCTCGCGGTATCATTGCAGCACTGG
GGCCAGATGGTAAGCCCTCCCGTATCGTAGTTATCTACACGACGGGGAGTCAGGCAACTATGGATGAACG
AAATAGACAGATCGCTGAGATAGGTGCCTCACTGATTAAGCATTGGTAACTGTCAGACCAAGTTTACTCA
TATATACTTTAGATTGATTTAAAACTTCATTTTTAATTTAAAAGGATCTAGGTGAAGATCCTTTTTGATA
ATCTCATGACCAAAATCCCTTAACGTGAGTTTTCGTTCCACTGAGCGTCAGACCCCGTAGAAAAGATCAA
AGGATCTTCTTGAGATCCTTTTTTTCTGCGCGTAATCTGCTGCTTGCAAACAAAAAAACCACCGCTACCA
GCGGTGGTTTGTTTGCCGGATCAAGAGCTACCAACTCTTTTTCCGAAGGTAACTGGCTTCAGCAGAGCGC
AGATACCAAATACTGTTCTTCTAGTGTAGCCGTAGTTAGGCCACCACTTCAAGAACTCTGTAGCACCGCC
TACATACCTCGCTCTGCTAATCCTGTTACCAGTGGCTGCTGCCAGTGGCGATAAGTCGTGTCTTACCGGG
TTGGACTCAAGACGATAGTTACCGGATAAGGCGCAGCGGTCGGGCTGAACGGGGGGTTCGTGCACACAGC
CCAGCTTGGAGCGAACGACCTACACCGAACTGAGATACCTACAGCGTGAGCTATGAGAAAGCGCCACGCT
TCCCGAAGGGAGAAAGGCGGACAGGTATCCGGTAAGCGGCAGGGTCGGAACAGGAGAGCGCACGAGGGAG
CTTCCAGGGGGAAACGCCTGGTATCTTTATAGTCCTGTCGGGTTTCGCCACCTCTGACTTGAGCGTCGAT
TTTTGTGATGCTCGTCAGGGGGGCGGAGCCTATGGAAAAACGCCAGCAACGCGGCCTTTTTACGGTTCCT
GGCCTTTTGCTGGCCTTTTGCTCACATGTTCTTTCCTGCGTTATCCCCTGATTCTGTGGATAACCGTATT
ACCGCCTTTGAGTGAGCTGATACCGCTCGCCGCAGCCGAACGACCGAGCGCAGCGAGTCAGTGAGCGAGG
AAGCGGAAGAGCGCCCAATACGCAAACCGCCTCTCCCCGCGCGTTGGCCGATTCATTAATGCAGCTGGCA
CGACAGGTTTCCCGACTGGAAAGCGGGCAGTGAGCGCAACGCAATTAATGTGAGTTAGCTCACTCATTAG
GCACCCCAGGCTTTACACTTTATGCTTCCGGCTCGTATGTTGTGTGGAATTGTGAGCGGATAACAATTTC
ACACAGGAAACAGCTATGACCATGATTACGCCAAGCTATTTAGGTGACACTATAGAATACTCAAGCTATG
AGGTGACTGCCGCACTCAATGTTCAACCAGATCTAGTGATTATTTCGGGGTTAGCAGCCGATGCGGGCAA
CCTGGTGAAGCAACTGCGAGAATTAGGTTACAACGGCATTATTGTTGGGGGGAACGGCTTAAATACTTCT
AATATTTTCCCCGTCTGCCAAGCAAAATGTGATGGGGTGTTGGTGGCCCAAGCCTACAGTGCCGAGTTAG
ATAATGAGATTAACCGCGCGTTTCGGGACGCCTATTTTCAACAAAACCAAAAAGAGCCGCCCCAATTTAG
TGCCCAGGCTTTTACGGCGATCCAAGTTTTTGTTGAAGCCCTCAGCAGCCTCGATGAAAAAACGCCCTTA
GAAACTCTTGCTCTACCGGACTTGCGACGACAACTGCGGGACGAAATTTTTGCAGGTACCTACGTCACGC
CTTTGGGTGAAATTTCCTTCACAGAGGAAGGGGAAATTGTCCAGAAGGAATTTTTTGTGGCCCAAATTGA
AATGGATGAATCGGGTCAACAGGGGCGTTTCGCCTTCATTGAAACGAACTATAAACGCAGAAAGGCCCAC
CCGAAGGTGAGCCAGTGTGACTCTAGTAGAGAGCGTTCACCGACAAACAACAGATAAAACGAAAGGCCCA
GTCTTTCGACTGAGCCTTTCGTTTTATTTGATGCCTGGCTCTAGTAGTGATCTACACTAGCACTATCAGT
GTTATTAAGCTACTAAAGCGTAGTTTTCGTCGTTTGCAGCGGACCCACTTTCACATTTAAGTTGTTTTTC
TAATCCGCATATGATCAATTCAAGGCCGAATAAGAAGGCTGGCTCTGCACCTTGGTGATCAAATAATTCG
ATAGCTTGTCGTAATAATGGCGGCATACTATCAGTAGTAGGTGTTTCCCTTTCTTCTTTAGCGACTTGAT
GCTCTTGATCTTCCAATACGCAACCTAAAGTAAAATGCCCCACAGCGCTGAGTGCATATAATGCATTCTC
TAGTGAAAAACCTTGTTGGCATAAAAAGGCTAATTGATTTTCGAGAGTTTCATACTGTTTTTCTGTAGGC
CGTGTACCTAAATGTACTTTTGCTCCATCGCGATGACTTAGTAAAGCACATCTAAAACTTTTAGCGTTAT
TACGTAAAAAATCTTGCCAGCTTTCCCCTTCTAAAGGGCAAAAGTGAGTATGGTGCCTATCTAACATCTC
AATGGCTAAGGCGTCGAGCAAAGCCCGCTTATTTTTTACATGCCAATACAATGTAGGCTGCTCTACACCT
AGCTTCTGGGCGAGTTTACGGGTTGTTAAACCTTCGATTCCGACCTCATTAAGCAGCTCTAATGCGCTGT
TAATCACTTTACTTTTATCTAATCTGGACATCTAGTATTTCTCCTCTTTCTCTAGTAGCTAGCATAATCC
CTAGGACTGAGCTAGCCATCAGGTTAACAAAAAAGCAGGAATATCCCTATCAGTGATAGACAGACATCCC
TATCAGTGATAGATATAAAGTTAACTGTGGGATTGCAAAAGGAGCTCCCAACTCATAAAGTCAAGTAGGA
GATTAATCATATGTCGGTCATCAAGCCCGAAATGAAAATTAAACTGCGCATGGAGGGCGCTGTGAACGGG
CACAAGTTCGTGATCGAAGGTGAAGGCATTGGTAAGCCGTATGAAGGTACTCAAACCCTGGACTTAACGG
TTAAAGAAGGTGCCCCGTTGCCATTTAGCTACGACATCCTGACACCCGCTTTTCAGTATGGCAATCGCGC
GTTCACCAAGTATCCGAAAGATATTCCGGATTATTTCAAGCAGGCATTCCCGGAAGGATACTCATGGGAA
CGCTCGATGACCTACGAAGACCAGGGCATTTGCATTGCCACAAGCGACATCACAATGGAGGGTGATTGCT
TTTTTTACAAAATTCGCTTCGACGGGACAAACTTCCCGCCGAATGGCCCAGTGATGCAGAAAAAGACGCT
TAAATGGGAACCGTCGACAGAGAAAATGTACGTTCGCGATGGCGTTCTGAAAGGCGATGTTAATATGGCG
CTGCTTCTCGAAGGGGGAGGCCATTACCGTTGTGATTTCAAAACCACATACAAAGCAAAAAAAGATGTTC
GTTTGCCGGACGCGCATGAAGTCGATCACCGCATTGAGATCCTGTCACATGATAAAGATTACAATAAGGT
CCGCCTTTATGAGCACGCTGAGGCCCGCTATTCTATGCTGCCCAGCCAAGCTAAATAAGGATCCGGCTGC
TAACAAAGCCCGAAAGGAAGCTGAGTTGGCTGCTGCCACCGCTGAGCAATAACTAGCATAACCCCTTGGG
GCCTCTAAACGGGTCTTGACGGGTTTTTTGTCTAGAGCGCTCAAGTTGATCGAATGTATGCCCCGGATAT
GACCTAGGGAGATTCTTCTAAAGCGAGCAGGGTTTGCCAAGTGGCGATCGCCTCAGGGAACCATAACCAA
CTTTGTTCGAGGCGGCGGGGGTTGAGCTGGGAACGATCGAGATCTAGGGCGATCGCCCGGAGTTTTTCGG
CTTTCCCTACAAGAATTTCCTGGTCAACGTCGGTGGGTTGCCTTTGGGCCAAATCGTACATACTAATCGC
CAGGCCCGCATAAATCTCCGCCTGGAGGGCTGGGGGGAAATCCTGGGTCGTTGCCGCCGCTAAGGCTTCA
TACCAACGATCATTGGCGGCTTCGTAATCTGCATTGAGGTAATGGACAAAACCCAGGGCCATCAAAATTT
CGGGGTCGTTGGGCTGTTGGGCTAGGGCCATGTCCCAATTGTCTTGCACCGTGGCGATCGCCGTTGCTTG
GGTTGGCGATGGTGGGACGGCAGCCAAAGTTGTTCAGCATGCGCCCTATAGTGAGTCGTATTACAATTCA
CTGGCCGTCGTTTTACAACGTCGTGACTGGGAAAACCCTGGCGTTACCCAACTTAATCGCCTTGCAGCAC
ATCCCCCTTTCGCCAGCTGGCGTAATAGCGAAGAGGCCCGCACCGATCGCCCTTCCCAACAGTTGCGCAG
CCTGAATGGCGAATGGACGCGCCCTGTAGCGGCGCATTAA
Features (pLannotate 1.2.2; 22 found; start..end, strand, type, name):
    433..483     -  misc_feature   bom (fragment): basis of mobility region from pBR322
    510..614     +  promoter       AmpR promoter: bla
    615..1475    +  CDS            AmpR: β-lactamase; bla; confers resistance to ampicillin, carbenicillin, and related antibiotics
   1646..2234    +  rep_origin     ori: high-copy-number ColE1/pMB1/pBR322/pUC origin of replication
   2417..2509    +  CDS            lacI (fragment): lac repressor; lacI; The lac repressor binds to the lac operator to inhibit transcription in E. coli. This inhibition can be relieved by adding lactose or isopropyl-β-D-thiogalactopyranoside (IPTG).
   2522..2543    +  protein_bind   CAP binding site: CAP binding activates transcription in the presence of cAMP. E. coli catabolite activator protein
   2558..2588    +  promoter       lac promoter: promoter for the E. coli lac operon
   2596..2612    +  protein_bind   lac operator: The lac repressor binds to the lac operator to inhibit transcription in E. coli. This inhibition can be relieved by adding lactose or isopropyl-β-D-thiogalactopyranoside (IPTG). lac repressor encoded by lacI
   2654..2672    +  promoter       SP6 promoter: promoter for bacteriophage SP6 RNA polymerase
   3232..3259    -  terminator     T7Te terminator: phage T7 early transcription terminator
   3275..3346    -  terminator     rrnB T1 terminator: transcription terminator T1 from the E. coli rrnB gene
   3394..3426    -  CDS            ssrA tag (LVA): C-terminal peptide that mediates degradation in bacteria through the ClpXP and ClpAP proteases (McGinness et al., 2006) mutant LVA variant that confers accelerated degradation under some conditions (Andersen et al., 1998)
   3427..4047    -  CDS            tetR: TETR2_ECOLX - Experimental evidence at protein level: Swiss-Prot protein existence level 1. TetR is the repressor of the tetracycline resistance element; its N-terminal region forms a helix-turn-helix structure and binds DNA. Binding of tetracycline to TetR reduces the repressor affinity for the tetracycline resistance gene (tetA) promoter operator sites. From Escherichia coli.
   4086..4102    -  promoter       J23119(SpeI) promoter (fragment): bacterial promoter (Registry of Standard Biological Parts BBa J23119) modified to end with an SpeI site
   4130..4146    +  protein_bind   tet operator (fragment): tetO; bacterial operator O2 for the tetR and tetA genes tetracycline repressor TetR
   4153..4169    +  protein_bind   tet operator (fragment): tetO; bacterial operator O2 for the tetR and tetA genes tetracycline repressor TetR
   4237..4911    +  CDS            mAzamiGreen: mAzamiGreen is a basic (constitutively fluorescent) green fluorescent protein published in 2003, derived from Galaxea fascicularis. It has high acid sensitivity.
   4922..4971    +  CDS            SET1 (fragment): solubility-enhancement tag derived from T7 phage gene 10B
   4979..5026    +  terminator     T7 terminator: transcription terminator for bacteriophage T7 RNA polymerase
   5531..5549    -  promoter       T7 promoter: promoter for bacteriophage T7 RNA polymerase
   5552..5709    +  CDS            lacZα (fragment): LacZα fragment of β-galactosidase; lacZ fragment
   5713..405     +  rep_origin     f1 ori (across the origin) (sequence partly withheld): f1 bacteriophage origin of replication; arrow indicates direction of (+) strand synthesis
