[The description below was written by a language model from this plasmid's Addgene catalogue record and pLannotate feature annotations shown in this document.]
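Description:
pEZ08 is a 5.7 kb bacterial plasmid built on the pACSA backbone as part of a set of synthetic biology tools for controlling gene expression in the cyanobacterium Synechococcus sp. PCC 7002. It is propagated in E. coli through a high-copy ColE1/pUC-type origin and selected with ampicillin via the bla gene. The backbone also carries an f1 origin, and lac promoter/operator, lacZα and SP6/T7 promoter remnants typical of a general cloning vector. The record does not say how the plasmid is maintained or integrated in the cyanobacterial host. The unannotated stretches flanking the cassette may serve that role, but this is not documented here.

The payload is a two-part, divergently arranged tetracycline-responsive reporter circuit assembled by Gibson cloning. On the reverse strand, a constitutive Anderson-series promoter drives tetR. The catalogue names it J23113, while the annotation software matched it only as a fragment of the related J23119. The tetR coding sequence is fused to a C-terminal LVA-variant ssrA degradation tag, which should shorten the repressor's lifetime, and is followed by the rrnB T1 and T7Te terminators. On the forward strand, the engineered PEZ2 promoter, which corresponds to a region containing two tet operator sites, drives a green fluorescent reporter followed by a T7 terminator. The catalogue lists the reporter as GFP, whereas the automated annotation identifies the coding sequence as mAzamiGreen.

TetR binding to the operators represses the reporter, and a tetracycline-class inducer should relieve repression. Fluorescence therefore reports the strength and inducibility of this promoter and repressor-expression combination.
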