Addgene plasmid #81132: pEZ08
Purpose: pACSA_J23113_tetR PEZ2_gfp
Depositing lab: Brian Pfleger. Depositing organization: University of Wisconsin, Madison. Publication: Construction of new synthetic biology tools for the control of gene expression in the cyanobacterium Synechococcus sp. strain PCC 7002. Zess EK, Begemann MB, Pfleger BF. Biotechnol Bioeng. 2016 Feb;113(2):424-32. doi: 10.1002/bit.25713. Epub 2015 Sep 3. PubMed 26192329.
Backbone
  Vector backbone: pACSA
  Total vector size (bp): 5739
Growth in bacteria
  Bacterial resistance: Ampicillin, 100 μg/mL
  Growth temperature: 37°C
  Growth strain: DH5alpha
  Copy number: Unknown
Gene/Insert
  Gene/Insert name: GFP
  Promoter: PEZ2
  Cloning method: Gibson Cloning
  Sequencing primers: 5′ GCTTCCGGCTCGTATGTTGTG; 3′ TTGGGTAACGCCAGGGT
Terms and licenses: Academic/Nonprofit Terms; Industry Terms: Not Available to Industry
How to cite: pEZ08 was a gift from Brian Pfleger (Addgene plasmid # 81132 ; http://n2t.net/addgene:81132 ; RRID:Addgene_81132)
