>Addgene plasmid #81132 | pEZ08 | addgene partial sequence | sequence record 158677 | T7term 5'-GCTAGTTATTGCTCAGCGG-3'
TAGCAGCCGGATCCTTATTTAGCTTGGCTGGGCAGCATAGAATAGCGGGCCTCAGCGTGCTCATAAAGGC
GGACCTTATTGTAATCTTTATCATGTGACAGGATCTCAATGCGGTGATCGACTTCATGCGCGTCCGGCAA
ACGAACATCTTTTTTTGCTTTGTATGTGGTTTTGAAATCACAACGGTAATGGCCTCCCCCTTCGAGAAGC
AGCGCCATATTAACATCGCCTTTCAGAACGCCATCGCGAACGTACATTTTCTCTGTCGACGGTTCCCATT
TAAGCGTCTTTTTCTGCATCACTGGGCCATTCGGCGGGAAGTTTGTCCCGTCGAAGCGAATTTTGTAAAA
AAAGCAATCACCCTCCATTGTGATGTCGCTTGTGGCAATGCAAATGCCCTGGTCTTCGTAGGTCATCGAG
CGTTCCCATGAGTATCCTTCCGGGAATGCCTGCTTGAAATAATCCGGAATATCTTTCGGATACTTGGTGA
ACGCGCGATTGCCATACTGAAAAGCGGGTGTCAGGATGTCGTAGCTAAATGGCAACGGGGCACCTTCTTT
AACCGTTAAGTCCAGGGTTTGAGTACCTTCATACGGCTTACCAATGCCTTCACCTTCGATCACGAACTTG
TGCCCGTTCACAGCGCCCTCCATGCGCAGTTTAATTTTCATTTCGGGCTTGATGACCGACATATGATTAA
TCTCCTACTTGACTTTATGAGTTGGGAGCTCCTTTTGCAATCCCACAGTTAACTTTATATCTATCACTGA
TA
