>Addgene plasmid #81132 | pEZ08 | addgene partial sequence | sequence record 158678 | Tet-R 5'-GGCGAGTTTACGGGTTGTTA-3'
AGCAGCTCTAATGCGCTGTTAATCACTTTACTTTTATCTAATCTGGACATCTAGTATTTCTCCTCTTTCT
CTAGTAGCTAGCATAATCCCTAGGACTGAGCTAGCCATCAGGTTAACAAAAAAGCAGGAATATCCCTATC
AGTGATAGACAGACATCCCTATCAGTGATAGATATAAAGTTAACTGTGGGATTGCAAAAGGAGCTCCCAA
CTCATAAAGTCAAGTAGGAGATTAATCATATGTCGGTCATCAAGCCCGAAATGAAAATTAAACTGCGCAT
GGAGGGCGCTGTGAACGGGCACAAGTTCGTGATCGAAGGTGAAGGCATTGGTAAGCCGTATGAAGGTACT
CAAACCCTGGACTTAACGGTTAAAGAAGGTGCCCCGTTGCCATTTAGCTACGACATCCTGACACCCGCTT
TTCAGTATGGCAATCGCGCGTTCACCAAGTATCCGAAAGATATTCCGGATTATTTCAAGCAGGCATTCCC
GGAAGGATACTCATGGGAACGCTCGATGACCTACGAAGACCAGGGCATTTGCATTGCCACAAGCGACATC
ACAATGGAGGGTGATTGCTTTTTTTACAAAATTCGCTTCGACGGGACAAACTTCCCGCCGAATGGCCCAG
TGATGCAGAAAAAGACGCTTAAATGGGAACCGTCGACAGAGAAAATGTACGTTCGCGATGGCGTTCTGAA
AGGCGATGTTAATATGGCGCTGCTTCTCGAAGGGGGAGGCCATTACCGTTGTGATTTCAAA
